>Addgene plasmid #54792 | Kusabira Orange-C1 (KO) | addgene partial sequence | sequence record 89734 | CMV-F 5'-CGCAAATGGGCGGTAGGCGTG-3'
ACCGTCAGATCCGCTAGCGCTACCGGTACCATGGTGAGTGTGATTAAACCAGAGATGAAGATGAGGTACT
ACATGGACGGCTCCGTCAATGGGCATGAGTTCACAATTGAAGGTGAAGGCACAGGCAGACCTTACGAGGG
ACATCAAGAGATGACACTACGCGTCACAATGGCCAAGGGCGGGCCAATGCCTTTCGCGTTTGACTTAGTG
TCACACGTGTTCTGTTACGGCCACAGACCTTTTACTAAATATCCAGAAGAGATACCAGACTATTTCAAAC
AAGCATTTCCTGAAGGCCTGTCATGGGAAAGGTCGTTGGAGTTCGAAGATGGTGGGTCCGCTTCAGTCAG
TGCGCATATAAGCCTTAGAGGAAACACCTTCTACCACAAATCCAAATTTACTGGGGTTAACTTTCCTGCC
GATGGTCCTATCATGCAAAACCAAAGTGTTGATTGGGAGCCATCAACCGAGAAAATTACTGCCAGCGACG
GAGTTCTGAAGGGTGATGTTACGATGTACCTAAAACTTGAAGGAGGCGGCAATCACAAATGCCAATTCAA
GACTACTTACAAGGCGGCAAAAAAGATTCTTAAAATGCCAGGAAGCCATTACATCAGCCATCGCCTCGTC
AGGAAAACCGAAGGCAACATTACTGAGCTGGTAGAAGATGCAGTAGCTCATTCCTCCGGACTCAGATCTC
GAGCTCAAGCTTCGAATTCTGCAGTCGACGGTACCGCGGGCCCGGGATCCACCGGATCTAGATAACTGAT
CATAATCAGCCATACCACATTTGTAGAGGTTTTACTTGCTTTAAAAAACCTCCCACACCTCCCCCTGAAC
CTGAAACATAAAATGAATGCAATTGTTGTTGTTAACTTGTTTATTGCAGCTTATAATGG
