[The description below was written by a language model from this plasmid's Addgene catalogue record.]
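Description:
Kusabira Orange-C1 (KO) is an empty mammalian expression backbone of about 4.75 kb, designed for building fusions to the orange fluorescent protein Kusabira Orange. It follows the "C1" cloning-vector layout: the fluorescent protein coding sequence sits upstream of a Clontech-style multiple cloning site. A gene of interest inserted in frame into that site is therefore expressed with Kusabira Orange at its N terminus. No insert is present in the deposited plasmid, so on its own it would be expected to express only the fluorescent protein. The record lists an excitation maximum of 548 nm and an emission maximum of 561 nm for the fluorophore.

The plasmid is maintained in E. coli as a high-copy construct under kanamycin selection. It also carries a neomycin resistance marker, which allows G418 selection of transfected mammalian cells, for example when deriving stable lines. The catalogue entry does not state the promoter driving the fusion, the polyadenylation signal or the origin of replication, and no feature table is provided to confirm them.

Typical uses are tagging a protein to follow its localization or dynamics in live or fixed mammalian cells by fluorescence microscopy, and providing an orange channel in multicolour imaging. The associated publication describes orange-emitting and cyan-emitting fluorescent proteins as an acceptor/donor pair for fluorescence resonance energy transfer. The vector is therefore also suited to building the acceptor half of FRET-based interaction or biosensor experiments.
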