Addgene plasmid #54792: Kusabira Orange-C1 (KO)
Purpose: (Empty Backbone) Localization: C1 Cloning Vector, Excitation: 548, Emission: 561
Depositing lab: Michael Davidson & Atsushi Miyawaki. Depositing organization: Florida State University, Tallahassee. Publication: Cyan-emitting and orange-emitting fluorescent proteins as a donor/acceptor pair for fluorescence resonance energy transfer. Karasawa S, Araki T, Nagai T, Mizuno H, Miyawaki A. Biochem J. 2004 Jul 1. 381(Pt 1):307-12. 10.1042/BJ20040321 PubMed 15065984.
Backbone
  Vector backbone: Kusabira Orange-C1
  Backbone size (bp): 4750
  Vector type: Mammalian Expression
  Selectable markers: Neomycin (select with G418)
  Tag / fusion protein: Kusabira Orange (N terminal on backbone)
Growth in bacteria
  Bacterial resistance: Kanamycin, 50 μg/mL
  Growth temperature: 37°C
  Growth strain: DH5alpha
  Copy number: High Copy
Gene/Insert
  Gene/Insert name: None
  Tag / fusion protein: Kusabira Orange (N terminal on backbone)
Resource information
  A portion of this plasmid was derived from a plasmid made by: A. Miyawaki; PMID 15065984
Terms and licenses: Academic/Nonprofit Terms; Industry Terms: Not Available to Industry
Depositor comments: Clontech MCS. Excitation = 548; Emission = 561
How to cite: Kusabira Orange-C1 (KO) was a gift from Michael Davidson & Atsushi Miyawaki (Addgene plasmid # 54792 ; http://n2t.net/addgene:54792 ; RRID:Addgene_54792)
